Addgene plasmid #249499: pATDt
Purpose: Expresses tdTomato – Monodirectional chloroplast expression vector (psbH Rescue) in Chlamydomonas Reinhardtii photosynthetically deficient strain CC4388
Depositing lab: Isabel Desgagné-Penix. Depositing organization: Universite du Quebec a Trois-Rivieres.
Backbone
  Vector backbone: pASAPI
  Backbone manufacturer: Chlamydomonas Resource Center; http://www.chlamycollection.org
  Backbone size w/o insert (bp): 6333
  Total vector size (bp): 7752
  Modifications to backbone: The 5′ untranslated region (5′ UTR) and promotor region of the psbD gene was added
  Vector type: Bacterial Expression ; Chlamydomonas reinhardtii chloroplast genome
  Selectable markers: Photosynthesis-based selection by restore of the psbH gene
Growth in bacteria
  Bacterial resistance: Ampicillin, 100 μg/mL
  Growth temperature: 37°C
  Growth strain: DH5alpha
  Growth instructions: NEB Stable E. coli strain can also be used
  Copy number: High Copy
Gene/Insert
  Gene/Insert name: tdTomato (red fluorescence) (alt name: tdTomato)
  Species: Discosoma sp.
  Insert size (bp): 1431
  Mutation: tdTomato results from the fusion of two copies of the dTomato gene, an optimized version of the red fluorescent protein DsRed derived from the coral Discosoma sp.
  GenBank ID: GenBank: AAV52169 GenBank: AAV52169
  Promoter: The psbD/ 5′ UTR, a light-activated chloroplast promoter enabling expression of the endogenous psbD gene
  Cloning method: Gibson Cloning
  Sequencing primers: 5′ complete plasmid sequencing; 3′ complete plasmid sequencing
Terms and licenses: Academic/Nonprofit Terms; Industry Terms: Not Available to Industry
Depositor comments: The plasmid pATDt is designed for expression of one transgene in the chloroplast of Chlamydomonas reinhardtii using the monodirectional promoter psbD/ 5′ UTR. This vector is intended for use in the C. reinhardtii strain CC4388, which is photosynthetically deficient due to disruption of the psbH gene, encoding a small subunit of Photosystem II. Correct integration of the plasmid into the chloroplast genome restores psbH function and rescues photosynthesis. Selection is therefore performed by photoautotrophic growth, without the need for antibiotic selection.
How to cite: pATDt was a gift from Isabel Desgagné-Penix (Addgene plasmid # 249499 ; http://n2t.net/addgene:249499 ; RRID:Addgene_249499)
