[The description below was written by a language model from this plasmid's Addgene catalogue record and pLannotate feature annotations shown in this document.]
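Description:
pATDt is a chloroplast transformation vector for Chlamydomonas reinhardtii, built on the pASAPI backbone and carrying a single tdTomato transgene. In E. coli it is maintained as a high-copy plasmid through a ColE1/pUC-type origin and selected with ampicillin via the β-lactamase gene. The annotation also picks up short remnants of lacZα, bom and rop, which are leftovers from the cloning backbone rather than functional parts. The total size is about 7.75 kb, and the sequenced record agrees closely with the catalogue figure.

The payload is the roughly 1.4 kb tdTomato coding sequence, a tandem dimer of dTomato derived from the Discosoma red fluorescent protein DsRed. According to the record, it is driven by the promoter and 5′ UTR of the chloroplast psbD gene, a light-activated, monodirectional element that was added to the backbone. This element is not picked up by the automated annotation but presumably lies directly upstream of the reporter. Immediately downstream of tdTomato is a fragment matching rbcL, probably part of an rbcL-derived 3′ region, although the record does not state this.

The plasmid also carries an intact psbH gene and neighbouring psbN, which are native chloroplast genome sequences. They likely provide homology for integration, though the record does not define the homology arms. The intended recipient is strain CC4388, which cannot photosynthesise because psbH, encoding a small photosystem II subunit, is disrupted. Correct integration restores psbH, so transformants are recovered by photoautotrophic growth without any antibiotic marker. The construct serves to express a red fluorescent reporter in the chloroplast.
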