Features (pLannotate 1.2.2; 10 found; start..end, strand, type, name):
      8..162     +  CDS            lacZα (fragment): LacZα fragment of β-galactosidase; lacZ fragment
    168..267     -  misc_feature   bom (fragment): basis of mobility region from pBR322
    369..404     -  CDS            rop (fragment): Rop protein, which maintains plasmids at low copy number; rop
    499..603     +  promoter       AmpR promoter: bla
    604..1464    +  CDS            AmpR: β-lactamase; bla; confers resistance to ampicillin, carbenicillin, and related antibiotics
   1635..2223    +  rep_origin     ori: high-copy-number ColE1/pMB1/pBR322/pUC origin of replication
   3550..4977    +  CDS            tdTomato: tdTomato is a basic (constitutively fluorescent) orange fluorescent protein published in 2004, derived from Discosoma sp.. It is reported to be a somewhat slowly-maturing tandem dimer with low acid sensitivity.
   4983..5126    +  CDS            rbcL (fragment): RBL_CHLRE - Experimental evidence at protein level: Swiss-Prot protein existence level 1. RuBisCO catalyzes two reactions: the carboxylation of D- ribulose 1,5-bisphosphate, the primary event in carbon dioxide fixation, as well as the oxidative fragmentation of the pentose substrate in the photorespiration process. Both reactions occur simultaneously and in competition at the same active site. From Chlamydomonas reinhardtii (Chlamydomonas smithii).
   5542..5805    -  CDS            psbH: PSBH_CHLRE - Experimental evidence at protein level: Swiss-Prot protein existence level 1. One of the components of the core complex of photosystem II (PSII), required for its stability and/or assembly, possibly playing a role in dimerization (PubMed:9112780, PubMed:9554956). PSII is a light- driven water:plastoquinone oxidoreductase that uses light energy to abstract electrons from H(2)O, generating O(2) and a proton gradient subsequently used for ATP formation. It consists of a core antenna complex that captures photons, and an electron transfer chain that converts photonic excitation into a
   6374..6505    +  CDS            psbN: PSBN_CHLRE - Protein inferred from homology: Swiss-Prot protein existence level 3. May play a role in photosystem I and II biogenesis. From Chlamydomonas reinhardtii (Chlamydomonas smithii).
>Addgene plasmid #249499 | pATDt | addgene full sequence | sequence record 497878 | Addgene NGS Result
AGCTTGGCACTGGCCGTCGTTTTACAACGTCGTGACTGGGAAAACCCTGGCGTTACCCAACTTAATCGCC
TTGCAGCACATCCCCCTTTCGCCAGCTGGCGTAATAGCGAAGAGGCCCGCACCGATCGCCCTTCCCAACA
GTTGCGCAGCCTGAATGGCGAATGGCGCCTGATGCGGTATTTTCTCCTTACGCATCTGTGCGGTATTTCA
CACCGCATATGGTGCACTCTCAGTACAATCTGCTCTGATGCCGCATAGTTAAGCCAGCCCCGACACCCGC
CAACACCCGCTGACGCGCCCTGACGGGCTTGTCTGCTCCCGGCATCCGCTTACAGACAAGCTGTGACCGT
CTCCGGGAGCTGCATGTGTCAGAGGTTTTCACCGTCATCACCGAAACGCGCGAGACGAAAGGGCCTCGTG
ATACGCCTATTTTTATAGGTTAATGTCATGATAATAATGGTTTCTTAGACGTCAGGTGGCACTTTTCGGG
GAAATGTGCGCGGAACCCCTATTTGTTTATTTTTCTAAATACATTCAAATATGTATCCGCTCATGAGACA
ATAACCCTGATAAATGCTTCAATAATATTGAAAAAGGAAGAGTATGAGTATTCAACATTTCCGTGTCGCC
CTTATTCCCTTTTTTGCGGCATTTTGCCTTCCTGTTTTTGCTCACCCAGAAACGCTGGTGAAAGTAAAAG
ATGCTGAAGATCAGTTGGGTGCACGAGTGGGTTACATCGAACTGGATCTCAACAGCGGTAAGATCCTTGA
GAGTTTTCGCCCCGAAGAACGTTTTCCAATGATGAGCACTTTTAAAGTTCTGCTATGTGGCGCGGTATTA
TCCCGTATTGACGCCGGGCAAGAGCAACTCGGTCGCCGCATACACTATTCTCAGAATGACTTGGTTGAGT
ACTCACCAGTCACAGAAAAGCATCTTACGGATGGCATGACAGTAAGAGAATTATGCAGTGCTGCCATAAC
CATGAGTGATAACACTGCGGCCAACTTACTTCTGACAACGATCGGAGGACCGAAGGAGCTAACCGCTTTT
TTGCACAACATGGGGGATCATGTAACTCGCCTTGATCGTTGGGAACCGGAGCTGAATGAAGCCATACCAA
ACGACGAGCGTGACACCACGATGCCTGTAGCAATGGCAACAACGTTGCGCAAACTATTAACTGGCGAACT
ACTTACTCTAGCTTCCCGGCAACAATTAATAGACTGGATGGAGGCGGATAAAGTTGCAGGACCACTTCTG
CGCTCGGCCCTTCCGGCTGGCTGGTTTATTGCTGATAAATCTGGAGCCGGTGAGCGTGGGTCTCGCGGTA
TCATTGCAGCACTGGGGCCAGATGGTAAGCCCTCCCGTATCGTAGTTATCTACACGACGGGGAGTCAGGC
AACTATGGATGAACGAAATAGACAGATCGCTGAGATAGGTGCCTCACTGATTAAGCATTGGTAACTGTCA
GACCAAGTTTACTCATATATACTTTAGATTGATTTAAAACTTCATTTTTAATTTAAAAGGATCTAGGTGA
AGATCCTTTTTGATAATCTCATGACCAAAATCCCTTAACGTGAGTTTTCGTTCCACTGAGCGTCAGACCC
CGTAGAAAAGATCAAAGGATCTTCTTGAGATCCTTTTTTTCTGCGCGTAATCTGCTGCTTGCAAACAAAA
AAACCACCGCTACCAGCGGTGGTTTGTTTGCCGGATCAAGAGCTACCAACTCTTTTTCCGAAGGTAACTG
GCTTCAGCAGAGCGCAGATACCAAATACTGTTCTTCTAGTGTAGCCGTAGTTAGGCCACCACTTCAAGAA
CTCTGTAGCACCGCCTACATACCTCGCTCTGCTAATCCTGTTACCAGTGGCTGCTGCCAGTGGCGATAAG
TCGTGTCTTACCGGGTTGGACTCAAGACGATAGTTACCGGATAAGGCGCAGCGGTCGGGCTGAACGGGGG
GTTCGTGCACACAGCCCAGCTTGGAGCGAACGACCTACACCGAACTGAGATACCTACAGCGTGAGCTATG
AGAAAGCGCCACGCTTCCCGAAGGGAGAAAGGCGGACAGGTATCCGGTAAGCGGCAGGGTCGGAACAGGA
GAGCGCACGAGGGAGCTTCCAGGGGGAAACGCCTGGTATCTTTATAGTCCTGTCGGGTTTCGCCACCTCT
GACTTGAGCGTCGATTTTTGTGATGCTCGTCAGGGGGGCGGAGCCTATGGAAAAACGCCAGCAACGCGGC
CTTTTTACGGTTCCTGGCCTTTTGCTGGCCTTTTGCTCACATGTTCTTTCCTGCGTTATCCCCTGATTCT
GTGGATAACCGTATTACCGCCTTTGAGTGAGCTGATACCGCTCGCCGCAGCCGAACGACCGAGCGCAGCG
AGTCAGTGAGCGAGGAAGCAATTCGAATCCGCGTTTTCTCCGTGAAAGGGAGGTGTCCTAGGCCTCTAGA
CGATGGGGGCTTTTTGTTATATTTTACTAAATATATATTATAATTAAAAAAAATTGAATTGTCAATTTTT
AATGTACACTTAGTTGAAAGTGCCCCTGTCCCCTTGGCCATATTTAACAGAAGTTATTTATAACGCAGCT
GTTTTTTGGAGTCTATAAATTTATAACATCAGTTACTATGGATTTCCCTTTAGTTTTATGGCCTAGGACG
TCCCCTTCCCCTTCGATGCTGGAGGCATCCTTTTACGGGACAATAAATAAATTTGTTGCCTCGCCTATCG
GCTAACAAGTTCCTTCGGAGTATATAAATATAGGATGTTAATACTGCTATAAACTTTAGTTGCCCAATAT
TTATATTAGGACGCCAGTGGCAGTGGTACCGCCACTGCCTGCTTCGCAGTATATAAATATAGGCAGTTGG
CAGGCAACTGCCACTGACGTCCTATTTTAATACTCCCAAGTTTACTTGCCTAGGCAGTTGGCAGGCAACA
AATTTATTTATTGTCCACTAAAATTTATTTGCCCGAAGGGGACGTCCACTAAAATTTATTTACCCGAAGG
GGACGTCCTAATATAAATATGGGGATGTCAATGCTCCGTTAGGAAGTAACTAACGTTTTTCAAATAAATT
TTATCCCGGAGGGAAGTAGGCAGTAGCCCGCCACTGTCATCCTTTAAGTGGATCTCTCGTCAGGCAATTT
GCTTACACCTTTAAATTAAAAATTAAATTTAAAGAAAAGTGAGCTATTATATTAGTTGTAAACTTGACTA
ACATTTTAAATTTTAAATTTTTTCCTAATTATATATTTTACTTGCAAAATTTATAAAAATTTTATGCATT
TTTATATCATAATAATAAAACCTTTATTCATGGTTTATAATATAATAATTGTGATGACTATGCACAAAGC
AGTTCTAGTCCCATATATATAACTATATATAACCCGTTTAAAGATTTATTTAAAAATATGTGTGTAAAAA
ATGCTTATTTTTAATTTTATTTTATATAAGTTATAATATTAAATACACAATGATTAAAATTAAATAATAA
TAAATTTAACGTAACGATGAGTTGTTTTTTTATTTTGGAGATACACGCAATGGTATCTAAAGGTGAAGAA
GTAATTAAGGAATTCATGCGTTTTAAAGTTCGTATGGAAGGTAGTATGAATGGTCATGAATTTGAAATTG
AAGGTGAGGGTGAAGGTCGTCCATATGAAGGTACACAAACTGCTAAGTTAAAAGTAACTAAAGGTGGTCC
ATTACCATTTGCATGGGATATTTTATCACCACAATTCATGTATGGTTCAAAAGCTTATGTAAAACACCCA
GCTGATATTCCTGACTATAAAAAATTATCATTTCCAGAAGGTTTTAAATGGGAACGTGTTATGAACTTTG
AAGATGGTGGTTTAGTAACAGTAACTCAAGATTCTAGTTTACAAGATGGTACATTAATATATAAAGTTAA
AATGCGTGGTACTAATTTTCCACCTGATGGTCCAGTAATGCAGAAAAAGACAATGGGTTGGGAAGCTTCA
ACTGAACGTTTATATCCACGTGATGGTGTACTAAAAGGTGAAATTCATCAAGCACTTAAACTTAAAGATG
GTGGTCATTACTTAGTAGAATTCAAAACAATCTATATGGCTAAAAAACCTGTACAATTACCAGGTTATTA
TTATGTTGATACTAAATTAGATATTACTAGTCATAATGAAGATTATACAATTGTAGAACAATATGAACGT
TCAGAAGGTCGTCATCATCTGTTTTTAGGTCATGGTACTGGATCTACAGGTTCAGGTAGTAGTGGTACAG
CTTCTTCTGAAGATAATAATATGGCTGTTATTAAGGAATTCATGCGTTTTAAAGTAAGAATGGAAGGTAG
TATGAATGGTCATGAATTTGAAATTGAAGGTGAAGGTGAAGGTAGACCATATGAAGGTACACAAACTGCT
AAGTTAAAAGTTACAAAAGGTGGTCCATTACCTTTTGCTTGGGATATTTTAAGTCCACAATTCATGTATG
GTTCTAAAGCTTATGTTAAACATCCAGCTGATATTCCAGATTATAAAAAATTAAGTTTTCCTGAAGGTTT
TAAATGGGAACGTGTAATGAATTTTGAAGATGGTGGTTTAGTTACAGTTACACAAGACAGTTCTTTACAA
GATGGTACTTTAATCTATAAAGTTAAAATGAGAGGTACTAATTTTCCACCTGATGGTCCAGTAATGCAAA
AGAAAACAATGGGTTGGGAAGCAAGTACAGAACGTTTATATCCTCGTGATGGTGTTTTAAAAGGTGAAAT
TCACCAAGCTTTAAAGTTAAAAGATGGTGGTCACTACTTAGTAGAGTTTAAAACAATATATATGGCTAAA
AAACCTGTACAATTACCAGGTTACTATTATGTTGATACTAAATTAGATATTACATCACATAATGAAGATT
ATACAATTGTTGAACAATATGAACGTAGTGAAGGTCGTCATCACTTATTTTTATATGGTATGGATGAATT
ATATAAATAAGTACTCAAGCTCGTAACGAAGGTCGTGACCTTGCTCGTGAAGGTGGCGACGTAATTCGTT
CAGCTTGTAAATGGTCTCCAGAACTTGCTGCTGCATGTGAAGTTTGGAAAGAAATTAAATTCGAATTTGA
TACTATTGACAAACTTTAATTTTTATTTTTCATGATGTTTATGTGAATAGCATAAACATCGTTTTTATTT
TTATGGTGTTTAGGTTAAATACCTAAACATCATTTTACATTTTTAAAATTAAGTTCTAAAGTTATCTTTT
GTTTAAATTTGCCTGTCTTTATAAATTACGATGTGCCAGAAAAATAAAATCTTAGCTTTTTATTATAGAA
TTTATCTTTATGTATTATATTTTATAAGTTATAATAAAAGAAATAGTAACATACTAAAGCGGATGTAGCG
CGTTTATCTTAACGGAAGGCCAGTGGCAGTGGCGGTGCCACTGCCGAATATAAATATGGTTGAGTTGCTT
AGTTTACCTTAGCGAAAAGAAGACTTAGCAGCTAGCCTTAACAAACAGTTTTATATTTTATGTTTGTGTT
AAATAAAATTAAGAAACTTTAGCTAAAGTTTCCCAACTCATAGAAACGTCATCTAAAATTAAAGAACTGT
TGTAAATTTCTAAAATGATTAATAAGAATGCTGCAAATAAAAGGATAAATACAGCCATTAAAACAGTTGT
ACCCCAGCCTGGTAATACTTTACCTGCTTCTGAGTTAAGTGGACGTAATAAAGTACCTAATGGTGTAACT
AAACCAGGTTCTTGGAAGTCTGAATTTACTTTTGATGGTTTAGCTTTAGAAGTTCCTGTTGCCATAATTG
ATTAAATGAATTAAGCGTTATTAGCGCTATTTTATTTACTTTCTGTAAAAAATAAGGAAAATATTCTTCA
GTGCATTCCCTCTCAGGATTATAAATACTCTGAGGATAACGTTCTCTCGTCAAGGGGTTGCTTCTTGTGA
GTATAGAAACCTACTAGCACAAGAAATAAATTGCATAAAAATGTATTTACCTAGGACCGCAGTAGGCAGT
CCCTTTTCCCCTTCAGAACTGCCTGCTTTAAAAGAATGAAAAAACTGCCTTGTCTGGTAAGTAAAACTCT
TTAATTACTCACTAAAGACGATCTAGAAGTTCTTTGTTCATTTTTTATTTAATATAATATTTGTTATATA
AAAATTAAATAATTTTTAATTAATGTTTAACTTTGTAAGGACAGTTTCAAAGTGACATGAATGGCTACTG
CAAAAACGAAGTAAGTTATTCTTTCTCAGGGCAAAATTTTGAGTAGATTAATTTTGTTTAAAAATGTGGG
ACACAGTCGTCAAGTCTTTTGAACTATCTAAGAGATATGTTGAAAAGAGAATAATTTTATTATTAAATGA
GCTATGGAAAGTCCAGCTTTTTTCTTTACCTTTTTTTTATGGTTTCTTCTGTTAAGTGTAACTGGCTATT
CAGTTTATGTTAGTTTTGGTCCACCTTCAAAAAAATTACGTGATCCTTTTGAAGAACACGAAGATTAAAC
AAGTTAAAAAGTACTATTTTTACAAGTGACTTCGGTGCCTCTGAGAACCCTAGTTATAGTGATATAAAAT
AAGTAGCTAACTACTTTATATTTTTATGAAAGTCATTTTGTCGAGCATATAAACAAAAACAAAATTGCTA
TACTAGGCAGTCACAGTGCAACTGTCTCCGTCTCCTTAACCGAGAAAGGGTAAACGTCTTCGGTAAAGTA
ACAAACTTTAGTTATGTTAACTCGCTTGCGAGTTAACCATTTTTTTTCCTCCGAAGGACAACAGTTGGCA
GTTGCCAAACTTTAGTGGTCTAATATTTATATTAGGCAGTTGGCAGGCAACTGCCACTGACGTCCCGAAG
GGGAAGGGGTTTACTTACCTCCTAACGGAGTATATAAATAGAATAAAATTTATTTCCTGCGCTAGCAGAT
TTACATACTAGGATTTTAATACTCCGAAGGAGGCAGTGGCGGTACCACTGCCACTGGCGTCCTCCTTCCC
CTTCGGGCAAATGCATTTTAGTGCCACTTAAGTTTACTTGCCTAGGCAGTTGGCAGGACGTCAGTGGCAG
TGGTACCGCGACTGCCTATATTTATATACTCCTAAGTTTACTTGCCTAGGCAGTTGGCAGGCAACTGCCA
CTGACGTCCTTCCCCTTCCCCTTCGGGACGTCCCCTTACGGGAATATAAATATTAGTGGATATTTATATA
CTGCGATGTTTACATACTCCGAAGGAGGAAGCAGGCAGTTGCCTGCCAACTGCCTAATATAAATATTGGG
CAAGTAAACTTAGAATGTTTACATACTCCGAAGGAGGACGTCCCCTTACGGGAATATAAATATTAGTGGC
AGTGGTACCGCCACTGCCTCCTTCGGAGTATTAAAATCCTAGTATATAAATATACCGTAAGGGGACGTCC
TCCGACGGTGGCAGTGGCGGTACCACTGCCACCGGCGTCCTAATATACATATTGAAGTATTTAAACCTGT
TAGCGCAGCCTCTAACGAGTCAGTAAACTTCCCTTTTGGGGCTTCTAGGCAGCGCATAAATTTTCTAGGA
CGAACGTCCACTGGCGTCTCGTAAGGAGCAGTGACAGGCCACTAATGTCCCCTTAATGGGTAAATAAATG
GCTATCGTCTATCCATGAAGAGACCATATATTCCAGTAGCACCGTTATGATCCTCAAAGGGTAACACCAT
TTGTATAGTATTATGGTGAAATGCATCCCTTTCAGGGTAGATTTATATCTTACAG
